>Addgene plasmid #118639 | pAC1806_pmax-FKBP-dCasRx | addgene full sequence | sequence record 232447 | Addgene NGS Result
TGTCAATATTGGCCATTAGCCATATTATTCATTGGTTATATAGCATAAATCAATATTGGCTATTGGCCAT
TGCATACGTTGTATCTATATCATAATATGTACATTTATATTGGCTCATGTCCAATATGACCGCCATGTTG
GCATTGATTATTGACTAGTTATTAATAGTAATCAATTACGGGGTCATTAGTTCATAGCCCATATATGGAG
TTCCGCGTTACATAACTTACGGTAAATGGCCCGCCTGGCTGACCGCCCAACGACCCCCGCCCATTGACGT
CAATAATGACGTATGTTCCCATAGTAACGCCAATAGGGACTTTCCATTGACGTCAATGGGTGGAGTATTT
ACGGTAAACTGCCCACTTGGCAGTACATCAAGTGTATCATATGCCAAGTCCGCCCCCTATTGACGTCAAT
GACGGTAAATGGCCCGCCTGGCATTATGCCCAGTACATGACCTTACGGGACTTTCCTACTTGGCAGTACA
TCTACGTATTAGTCATCGCTATTACCATGGTGATGCGGTTTTGGCAGTACACCAATGGGCGTGGATAGCG
GTTTGACTCACGGGGATTTCCAAGTCTCCACCCCATTGACGTCAATGGGAGTTTGTTTTGGCACCAAAAT
CAACGGGACTTTCCAAAATGTCGTAATAACCCCGCCCCGTTGACGCAAATGGGCGGTAGGCGTGTACGGT
GGGAGGTCTATATAAGCAGAGGTCGTTTAGTGAACCGTCAGATCACTAGTAGCTTTATTGCGGTAGTTTA
TCACAGTTAAATTGCTAACGCAGTCAGTGCTCGACTGATCACAGGTAAGTATCAAGGTTACAAGACAGGT
TTAAGGAGGCCAATAGAAACTGGGCTTGTCGAGACAGAGAAGATTCTTGCGTTTCTGATAGGCACCTATT
GGTCTTACTGACATCCACTTTGCCTTTCTCTCCACAGGGAAAAAACAATTGACAAGTTTGTACAAAAAAG
CAGGCTCCGAATTCACCGGTGCCGCCACCATGGGAGGTGGCTCATCTGGCGGAGGTCAGATCTCGTACGC
GTCCCGGGGCGGAGTGCAGGTGGAAACCATCTCCCCAGGAGACGGGCGCACCTTCCCCAAGCGCGGCCAG
ACCTGCGTGGTGCACTACACCGGGATGCTTGAAGATGGAAAGAAATTTGATTCCTCCCGGGACAGAAACA
AGCCCTTTAAGTTTATGCTAGGCAAGCAGGAGGTGATCCGAGGCTGGGAAGAAGGGGTTGCCCAGATGAG
TGTGGGTCAGAGAGCCAAACTGACTATATCTCCAGATTATGCCTATGGTGCCACTGGGCACCCAGGCATC
ATCCCACCACATGCCACTCTCGTCTTCGATGTGGAGCTTCTAAAACTGGAAAACGTTATCGATGGCGGAG
GCGGATCTGATCCAAAAAAGAAGAGAAAGGTAGATCCAAAAAAGAAGAGAAAGGTAGATCCAAAAAAGAA
GAGAAAGGTAGGATCTACCGGATCTAGAAACGATGGTGGTGGTGGAAGCGGGGGTGGGGGCAGCGGTGGA
GGGGGAAGCGGGCGCGCCAGCCCCAAGAAGAAGAGAAAGGTGGAGGCCAGCATCGAAAAAAAAAAGTCCT
TCGCCAAGGGCATGGGCGTGAAGTCCACACTCGTGTCCGGCTCCAAAGTGTACATGACAACCTTCGCCGA
AGGCAGCGACGCCAGGCTGGAAAAGATCGTGGAGGGCGACAGCATCAGGAGCGTGAATGAGGGCGAGGCC
TTCAGCGCTGAAATGGCCGATAAAAACGCCGGCTATAAGATCGGCAACGCCAAATTCAGCCATCCTAAGG
GCTACGCCGTGGTGGCTAACAACCCTCTGTATACAGGACCCGTCCAGCAGGATATGCTCGGCCTGAAGGA
AACTCTGGAAAAGAGGTACTTCGGCGAGAGCGCTGATGGCAATGACAATATTTGTATCCAGGTGATCCAT
AACATCCTGGACATTGAAAAAATCCTCGCCGAATACATTACCAACGCCGCCTACGCCGTCAACAATATCT
CCGGCCTGGATAAGGACATTATTGGATTCGGCAAGTTCTCCACAGTGTATACCTACGACGAATTCAAAGA
CCCCGAGCACCATAGGGCCGCTTTCAACAATAACGATAAGCTCATCAACGCCATCAAGGCCCAGTATGAC
GAGTTCGACAACTTCCTCGATAACCCCAGACTCGGCTATTTCGGCCAGGCCTTTTTCAGCAAGGAGGGCA
GAAATTACATCATCAATTACGGCAACGAATGCTATGACATTCTGGCCCTCCTGAGCGGACTGGCGCACTG
GGTGGTCGCTAACAACGAAGAAGAGTCCAGGATCTCCAGGACCTGGCTCTACAACCTCGATAAGAACCTC
GACAACGAATACATCTCCACCCTCAACTACCTCTACGACAGGATCACCAATGAGCTGACCAACTCCTTCT
CCAAGAACTCCGCCGCCAACGTGAACTATATTGCCGAAACTCTGGGAATCAACCCTGCCGAATTCGCCGA
ACAATATTTCAGATTCAGCATTATGAAAGAGCAGAAAAACCTCGGATTCAATATCACCAAGCTCAGGGAA
GTGATGCTGGACAGGAAGGATATGTCCGAGATCAGGAAAAATCATAAGGTGTTCGACTCCATCAGGACCA
AGGTCTACACCATGATGGACTTTGTGATTTATAGGTATTACATCGAAGAGGATGCCAAGGTGGCTGCCGC
CAATAAGTCCCTCCCCGATAATGAGAAGTCCCTGAGCGAGAAGGATATCTTTGTGATTAACCTGAGGGGC
TCCTTCAACGACGACCAGAAGGATGCCCTCTACTACGATGAAGCTAATAGAATTTGGAGAAAGCTCGAAA
ATATCATGCACAACATCAAGGAATTTAGGGGAAACAAGACAAGAGAGTATAAGAAGAAGGACGCCCCTAG
ACTGCCCAGAATCCTGCCCGCTGGCCGTGATGTTTCCGCCTTCAGCAAACTCATGTATGCCCTGACCATG
TTCCTGGATGGCAAGGAGATCAACGACCTCCTGACCACCCTGATTAATAAATTCGATAACATCCAGAGCT
TCCTGAAGGTGATGCCTCTCATCGGAGTCAACGCTAAGTTCGTGGAGGAATACGCCTTTTTCAAAGACTC
CGCCAAGATCGCCGATGAGCTGAGGCTGATCAAGTCCTTCGCTAGAATGGGAGAACCTATTGCCGATGCC
AGGAGGGCCATGTATATCGACGCCATCCGTATTTTAGGAACCAACCTGTCCTATGATGAGCTCAAGGCCC
TCGCCGACACCTTTTCCCTGGACGAGAACGGAAACAAGCTCAAGAAAGGCAAGCACGGCATGAGAAATTT
CATTATTAATAACGTGATCAGCAATAAAAGGTTCCACTACCTGATCAGATACGGTGATCCTGCCCACCTC
CATGAGATCGCCAAAAACGAGGCCGTGGTGAAGTTCGTGCTCGGCAGGATCGCTGACATCCAGAAAAAAC
AGGGCCAGAACGGCAAGAACCAGATCGACAGGTACTACGAAACTTGTATCGGAAAGGATAAGGGCAAGAG
CGTGAGCGAAAAGGTGGACGCTCTCACAAAGATCATCACCGGAATGAACTACGACCAATTCGACAAGAAA
AGGAGCGTCATTGAGGACACCGGCAGGGAAAACGCCGAGAGGGAGAAGTTTAAAAAGATCATCAGCCTGT
ACCTCACCGTGATCTACCACATCCTCAAGAATATTGTCAATATCAACGCCAGGTACGTCATCGGATTCCA
TTGCGTCGAGCGTGATGCTCAACTGTACAAGGAGAAAGGCTACGACATCAATCTCAAGAAACTGGAAGAG
AAGGGATTCAGCTCCGTCACCAAGCTCTGCGCTGGCATTGATGAAACTGCCCCCGATAAGAGAAAGGACG
TGGAAAAGGAGATGGCTGAAAGAGCCAAGGAGAGCATTGACAGCCTCGAGAGCGCCAACCCCAAGCTGTA
TGCCAATTACATCAAATACAGCGACGAGAAGAAAGCCGAGGAGTTCACCAGGCAGATTAACAGGGAGAAG
GCCAAAACCGCCCTGAACGCCTACCTGAGGAACACCAAGTGGAATGTGATCATCAGGGAGGACCTCCTGA
GAATTGACAACAAGACATGTACCCTGTTCGCAAACAAGGCCGTCGCCCTGGAAGTGGCCAGGTATGTCCA
CGCCTATATCAACGACATTGCCGAGGTCAATTCCTACTTCCAACTGTACCATTACATCATGCAGAGAATT
ATCATGAATGAGAGGTACGAGAAAAGCAGCGGAAAGGTGTCCGAGTACTTCGACGCTGTGAATGACGAGA
AGAAGTACAACGATAGGCTCCTGAAACTGCTGTGTGTGCCTTTCGGCTACTGTATCCCCAGGTTTAAGAA
CCTGAGCATCGAGGCCCTGTTCGATAGGAACGAGGCCGCCAAGTTCGACAAGGAGAAAAAGAAGGTGTCC
GGCAATTCCGGATCCGGACCTAAGAAAAAGAGGAAGGTGGCGGCCGCTTACCCATACGATGTTCCAGATT
ACGCTGGCGGCCGCGGGGGAGGCGGTTCCGGTGGCGGCGGAAGCGGAGGTGGAGGATCAGGGCCGGCCAT
GGACTACAAGGATCACGACGGTGACTATAAGGATCATGACATCGACTATAAGGACGATGACGATAAGTGA
TTAATTAAGAATTCGACCCAGCTTTCTTGTACAAAGTGGTTGATATCCAGCACAGTGGCGGCCGCTCGAG
TCTAGAGGGCCCGCGGTTCGAAGGTAAGCCTATCCCTAACCCTCTCCTCGGTCTCGATTCTACGCGTACC
GGTTAGCAATTGTTTTTTCGATGAGTTTGGACAAACCACAACTAGAATGCAGTGAAAAAAATGCTTTATT
TGTGAAATTTGTGATGCTATTGCTTTATTTGTAACCATTATAAGCTGCAATAAACAAGTTAACAACAACA
ATTGCATTCATTTTATGTTTCAGGTTCAGGGGGAGGTGTGGGAGGTTTTTTAAAGCAAGTAAAACCTCTA
CAAATGTGGTACTTAAGAGGGGGAGACCAAAGGGCGAGACGTTAAGGCCTCACGTGACATGTGAGCAAAA
GGCCAGCAAAAGGCCAGGAACCGTAAAAAGGCCGCGTTGCTGGCGTTTTTCCATAGGCTCCGCCCCCCTG
ACGAGCATCACAAAAATCGACGCTCAAGTCAGAGGTGGCGAAACCCGACAGGACTATAAAGATACCAGGC
GTTTCCCCCTGGAAGCTCCCTCGTGCGCTCTCCTGTTCCGACCCTGCCGCTTACGGGATACCTGTCCGCC
TTTCTCCCTTCGGGAAGCGTGGCGCTTTCTCATAGCTCACGCTGTAGGTATCTCAGTTCGGTGTAGGTCG
TTCGCTCCAAGCTGGGCTGTGTGCACGAACCCCCCGTTCAGCCCGACCGCTGCGCCTTATCCGGTAACTA
TCGTCTTGAGTCCAACCCGGTAAGACACGACTTATCGCCACTGGCAGCAGCCACTGGTAACAGGATTAGC
AGAGCGAGGTATGTAGGCGGTGCTACAGAGTTCTTGAAGTGGTGGCCTAACTACGGCTACACTAGAAGAA
CAGTATTTGGTATCTGCGCTCTGCTGAAGCCAGTTACCTTCGGAAAAAGAGTTGGTAGCTCTTGATCCGG
CAAACAAACCACCGCTGGTAGCGGTGGTTTTTTTGTTTGCAAGCAGCAGATTACGCGCAGAAAAAAAGGA
TCTCAAGAAGATCCTTTGATCTTTTCTACGGGGTCTGACGCTCAGTGGAACGAAAACTCACGTTAAGGGA
TTTTGGTCATGCCGTCTCAGAAGAACTCGTCAAGAAGGCGATAGAAGGCGATGCGCTGCGAATCGGGAGC
GGCGATACCGTAAAGCACGAGGAAGCGGTCAGCCCATTCGCCGCCAAGCTCTTCAGCAATATCACGGGTA
GCCAACGCTATGTCCTGATAGCGGTCCGCCACACCCAGCCGGCCACAGTCGATGAATCCAGAAAAGCGGC
CATTTTCCACCATGATATTCGGCAAGCAGGCATCGCCATGGGTCACGACGAGATCCTCGCCGTCGGGCAT
GCTCGCCTTGAGCCTGGCGAACAGTTCGGCTGGCGCGAGCCCCTGATGCTCTTCGTCCAGATCATCCTGA
TCGACAAGACCGGCTTCCATCCGAGTACGTGCTCTCTCGATGCGATGTTTCGCTTGGTGGTCGAATGGGC
AGGTAGCCGGATCAAGCGTATGCAGCCGCCGCATTGCATCAGCCATGATGGATACTTTCTCGGCAGGAGC
AAGGTGAGATGACAGGAGATCCTGCCCCGGCACTTCGCCCAATAGCAGCCAGTCCCTTCCCGCTTCAGTG
ACAACGTCGAGTACAGCTGCGCAAGGAACGCCCGTCGTGGCCAGCCACGATAGCCGCGCTGCCTCGTCTT
GCAGTTCATTCAGGGCACCGGACAGGTCGGTCTTGACAAAAAGAACCGGGCGCCCCTGCGCTGACAGCCG
GAACACGGCGGCATCAGAGCAGCCGATTGTCTGTTGTGCCCAGTCATAGCCGAATAGCCTCTCCACCCAA
GCGGCCGGAGAACCTGCGTGCAATCCATCTTGTTCAATCATAATATTATTGAAGCATTTATCAGGGTTCG
TCTCGTCCCGGTCTCCTCCCATGCA
Features (pLannotate 1.2.2; 18 found; start..end, strand, type, name):
    142..519     +  enhancer       CMV enhancer: human cytomegalovirus immediate early enhancer
    521..720     +  promoter       CMV promoter: human cytomegalovirus (CMV) immediate early promoter
    815..947     +  intron         chimeric intron: chimera between introns from human β-globin and immunoglobulin heavy chain genes
    962..986     +  protein_bind   attB1: mutant version of attB; recombination site for the Gateway® BP reaction BP Clonase™
   1061..1381    +  CDS            DmrB: F36V mutant of FK506-binding protein FKBP12 binds synthetic ligands that do not bind wild-type FKBP
   1412..1432    +  CDS            SV40 NLS: nuclear localization signal of SV40 (simian virus 40) large T antigen
   1436..1456    +  CDS            SV40 NLS: nuclear localization signal of SV40 (simian virus 40) large T antigen
   1460..1480    +  CDS            SV40 NLS: nuclear localization signal of SV40 (simian virus 40) large T antigen
   1592..4489    +  CDS            RfxCas13d: RNA-targeting Type VI CRISPR protein from Ruminococcus flavefaciens strain XPD3002 (Konermann et al., 2018)
   4529..4555    +  CDS            3xHA (fragment): three tandem HA epitope tags
   4664..4680    +  CDS            3xFLAG (fragment): three tandem FLAG® epitope tags
   4706..4730    -  protein_bind   attB2: mutant version of attB; recombination site for the Gateway® BP reaction BP Clonase™
   4783..4824    +  CDS            V5 tag: epitope tag from simian virus 5
   4879..4960    -  polyA_signal   SV40 poly(A) signal: SV40 polyadenylation signal
   4983..5051    -  CDS            large T antigen (fragment): large T antigen from SV40 (simian virus 40)
   5158..5746    -  rep_origin     ori: high-copy-number ColE1/pMB1/pBR322/pUC origin of replication
   5827..6621    -  CDS            NeoR/KanR: aminoglycoside phosphotransferase from Tn5; aph(3')-II (or nptII); confers resistance to neomycin, kanamycin, and G418 (Geneticin®)
   6622..6648    -  promoter       AmpR promoter (fragment): bla
