[The description below was written by a language model from this plasmid's Addgene catalogue record and pLannotate feature annotations shown in this document.]
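Description:
pAC1806_pmax-FKBP-dCasRx is a 6,675-nt mammalian expression plasmid built on the pMAX (Amaxa) backbone and intended for transient transfection. In bacteria it replicates from a high-copy ColE1/pUC-type origin and is selected with kanamycin through a Tn5 aminoglycoside phosphotransferase (NeoR/KanR) gene, which the annotation places next to a fragment of the bla promoter. No dedicated mammalian promoter for this marker is annotated.

The payload is a synthetic fusion protein, FKBP-dCasRx, introduced by Gateway cloning and therefore flanked by attB1 and attB2 sites. The catalogue names the promoter as CAGGS. The feature table instead annotates a CMV enhancer and CMV immediate-early promoter followed by a chimeric β-globin/immunoglobulin intron, so the exact promoter composition is recorded inconsistently. The open reading frame begins with an FKBP12-derived domain, which the annotation software matched to the F36V variant DmrB; the record does not otherwise say which FKBP version is present. Three tandem SV40 nuclear localization signals follow, and then RfxCas13d, the RNA-targeting type VI CRISPR effector from Ruminococcus flavefaciens. The "d" in the name indicates the nuclease-inactive form, and the coding sequence was taken from a previously published dCasRx plasmid. Partial matches to HA and FLAG epitopes lie at the C-terminal end, a V5 tag sits just beyond attB2, and an SV40 polyadenylation signal terminates the transcript.

The plasmid comes from work on CRISPR artificial splicing factors, in which guide RNAs direct catalytically dead CasRx to chosen pre-mRNAs. FKBP is a standard chemically induced dimerization module, so this construct plausibly serves as the RNA-binding half of a ligand-inducible system. The record does not state the partner component or the inducer.
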