Addgene plasmid #118639: pAC1806_pmax-FKBP-dCasRx
Purpose: Transient transfection; Expresses FKBP-dCasRx; CAGGS promoter
Depositing lab: Albert Cheng. Depositing organization: Jackson Laboratory. Publication: CRISPR artificial splicing factors. Du M, Jillette N, Zhu JJ, Li S, Cheng AW. Nat Commun. 2020 Jun 12;11(1):2973. doi: 10.1038/s41467-020-16806-4. PubMed 32532987.
Backbone
  Vector backbone: pMAX
  Backbone manufacturer: Amaxa
  Vector type: Mammalian Expression, CRISPR
Growth in bacteria
  Bacterial resistance: Kanamycin, 50 μg/mL
  Growth temperature: 37°C
  Growth strain: NEB Stable
  Copy number: Unknown
Gene/Insert
  Gene/Insert name: FKBP-dCasRx
  Species: Synthetic
  Promoter: CAGGS
  Cloning method: Gateway Cloning
  Sequencing primers: 5′ gggcttgtcgagacagagaagat; 3′ ACCGAGGAGAGGGTTAGGGAT
Resource information
  A portion of this plasmid was derived from a plasmid made by: dCasRx coding sequence from Konermann et al (doi:10.1016/j.cell.2018.02.033) XR002: EF1a-dCasRx-2A-EGFP (Plasmid #109050)
Terms and licenses: Academic/Nonprofit Terms; Industry Terms: Not Available to Industry
Depositor comments: More info at http://CasFx.org . Please visit https://www.biorxiv.org/content/early/2018/09/30/431064 for bioRxiv preprint.
How to cite: pAC1806_pmax-FKBP-dCasRx was a gift from Albert Cheng (Addgene plasmid # 118639 ; http://n2t.net/addgene:118639 ; RRID:Addgene_118639)
